Addgene plasmid #242830: EGFP-ARHGEF6
Purpose: Encodes human ARHGEF6 and N-terminal EGFP tag
Depositing lab: Cheng-han Yu. Depositing organization: University of Hong Kong. Publication: PI(3,4,5)P3-mediated Cdc42 activation regulates macrophage podosome assembly. Qi Y, Yu CH. Cell Mol Life Sci. 2025 Mar 24;82(1):127. doi: 10.1007/s00018-025-05664-2. PubMed 40126693.
Backbone
  Vector backbone: pEGFP-C1
  Vector type: Mammalian Expression
Growth in bacteria
  Bacterial resistance: Kanamycin, 50 μg/mL
  Growth temperature: 37°C
  Growth strain: DH5alpha
  Copy number: High Copy
Gene/Insert
  Gene/Insert name: ARHGEF6
  Species: H. sapiens (human)
  Mutation: N/A
  Entrez Gene: ARHGEF6 (a.k.a. COOL2, Cool-2, MRX46, PIXA, alpha-PIX, alphaPIX)
  Tag / fusion protein: EGFP (N terminal on backbone)
  Cloning method: Gibson Cloning
Terms and licenses: Academic/Nonprofit Terms; Industry Terms: Not Available to Industry
How to cite: EGFP-ARHGEF6 was a gift from Cheng-han Yu (Addgene plasmid # 242830 ; http://n2t.net/addgene:242830 ; RRID:Addgene_242830)
