[The description below was written by a language model from this plasmid's Addgene catalogue record and pLannotate feature annotations shown in this document.]
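Description:
EGFP-ARHGEF6 is a mammalian expression plasmid built on the pEGFP-C1 backbone that produces human ARHGEF6 (also known as alpha-PIX or COOL2) fused to an N-terminal EGFP tag. The sequenced record is 6,600 nt. Expression is driven by the human cytomegalovirus immediate early enhancer and promoter. These sit directly upstream of the EGFP coding sequence, and the ARHGEF6 open reading frame follows it without an intervening gap in the annotation, consistent with the in-frame fusion made by Gibson cloning. The automated annotation labels the ARHGEF6 region, about 1.9 kb, as a fragment relative to its Swiss-Prot reference. The catalogue entry lists no mutation and does not specify which isoform or how much of the coding sequence was cloned. A remnant of the multiple cloning site and an SV40 polyadenylation signal follow the fusion. The short large T antigen match there is probably just part of the SV40 terminator region.

For propagation in bacteria, the plasmid carries a high-copy ColE1/pUC-type origin and is selected with kanamycin. Resistance comes from the Tn5 NeoR/KanR aminoglycoside phosphotransferase gene. A bacterial bla promoter and the SV40 enhancer/early promoter are placed in tandem ahead of this gene, and an HSV TK poly(A) signal terminates it, so the same marker can also support G418 selection in mammalian cells. An f1 origin is also present, and the small ble and bGH poly(A) fragments appear to be backbone remnants rather than functional elements.

ARHGEF6 is a Rho-family guanine nucleotide exchange factor, annotated as acting on RAC1. The EGFP tag allows its localisation and dynamics to be followed by fluorescence microscopy in transfected cells. The associated publication concerns PI(3,4,5)P3-mediated Cdc42 activation in macrophage podosome assembly.
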