Features (pLannotate 1.2.2; 15 found; start..end, strand, type, name):
      1..589     +  rep_origin     ori: high-copy-number ColE1/pMB1/pBR322/pUC origin of replication
    764..1067    +  enhancer       CMV enhancer: human cytomegalovirus immediate early enhancer
   1068..1271    +  promoter       CMV promoter: human cytomegalovirus (CMV) immediate early promoter
   1316..2032    +  CDS            EGFP: EGFP is a basic (constitutively fluorescent) green fluorescent protein published in 1996, derived from Aequorea victoria. It is reported to be a rapidly-maturing weak dimer with moderate acid sensitivity.
   2033..3928    +  CDS            ARHGEF6 (fragment): ARHG6_HUMAN - Also known as COOL2, KIAA0006, PIXA. Experimental evidence at protein level: Swiss-Prot protein existence level 1. Acts as a RAC1 guanine nucleotide exchange factor (GEF). From Homo sapiens (Human).
   3931..3967    +  misc_feature   MCS (fragment): multiple cloning site
   3984..4068    +  CDS            large T antigen (fragment): large T antigen from SV40 (simian virus 40)
   4091..4212    +  polyA_signal   SV40 poly(A) signal: SV40 polyadenylation signal
   4246..4674    -  rep_origin     f1 ori (sequence partly withheld): f1 bacteriophage origin of replication; arrow indicates direction of (+) strand synthesis
   4701..4805    +  promoter       AmpR promoter: bla
   4807..5164    +  promoter       SV40 promoter: SV40 enhancer and early promoter
   5199..5993    +  CDS            NeoR/KanR: aminoglycoside phosphotransferase from Tn5; aph(3')-II (or nptII); confers resistance to neomycin, kanamycin, and G418 (Geneticin®)
   6014..6166    +  CDS            ble (fragment): BLE_KLEPN - Experimental evidence at protein level: Swiss-Prot protein existence level 1. Binding protein with a strong affinity to the bleomycin family of antibiotics. Binds to CL990; an antimitotic-antibiotic compound. From Klebsiella pneumoniae.
   6225..6272    +  polyA_signal   HSV TK poly(A) signal: herpes simplex virus thymidine kinase polyadenylation signal (Cole and Stacy, 1985)
   6363..6379    -  polyA_signal   bGH poly(A) signal (fragment): bovine growth hormone polyadenylation signal
>Addgene plasmid #242830 | EGFP-ARHGEF6 | addgene full sequence | sequence record 486254 | Addgene NGS Result
TTGAGATCCTTTTTTTCTGCGCGTAATCTGCTGCTTGCAAACAAAAAAACCACCGCTACCAGCGGTGGTT
TGTTTGCCGGATCAAGAGCTACCAACTCTTTTTCCGAAGGTAACTGGCTTCAGCAGAGCGCAGATACCAA
ATACTGTTCTTCTAGTGTAGCCGTAGTTAGGCCACCACTTCAAGAACTCTGTAGCACCGCCTACATACCT
CGCTCTGCTAATCCTGTTACCAGTGGCTGCTGCCAGTGGCGATAAGTCGTGTCTTACCGGGTTGGACTCA
AGACGATAGTTACCGGATAAGGCGCAGCGGTCGGGCTGAACGGGGGGTTCGTGCACACAGCCCAGCTTGG
AGCGAACGACCTACACCGAACTGAGATACCTACAGCGTGAGCTATGAGAAAGCGCCACGCTTCCCGAAGG
GAGAAAGGCGGACAGGTATCCGGTAAGCGGCAGGGTCGGAACAGGAGAGCGCACGAGGGAGCTTCCAGGG
GGAAACGCCTGGTATCTTTATAGTCCTGTCGGGTTTCGCCACCTCTGACTTGAGCGTCGATTTTTGTGAT
GCTCGTCAGGGGGGCGGAGCCTATGGAAAAACGCCAGCAACGCGGCCTTTTTACGGTTCCTGGCCTTTTG
CTGGCCTTTTGCTCACATGTTCTTTCCTGCGTTATCCCCTGATTCTGTGGATAACCGTATTACCGCCATG
CATTAGTTATTAATAGTAATCAATTACGGGGTCATTAGTTCATAGCCCATATATGGAGTTCCGCGTTACA
TAACTTACGGTAAATGGCCCGCCTGGCTGACCGCCCAACGACCCCCGCCCATTGACGTCAATAATGACGT
ATGTTCCCATAGTAACGCCAATAGGGACTTTCCATTGACGTCAATGGGTGGAGTATTTACGGTAAACTGC
CCACTTGGCAGTACATCAAGTGTATCATATGCCAAGTACGCCCCCTATTGACGTCAATGACGGTAAATGG
CCCGCCTGGCATTATGCCCAGTACATGACCTTATGGGACTTTCCTACTTGGCAGTACATCTACGTATTAG
TCATCGCTATTACCATGGTGATGCGGTTTTGGCAGTACATCAATGGGCGTGGATAGCGGTTTGACTCACG
GGGATTTCCAAGTCTCCACCCCATTGACGTCAATGGGAGTTTGTTTTGGCACCAAAATCAACGGGACTTT
CCAAAATGTCGTAACAACTCCGCCCCATTGACGCAAATGGGCGGTAGGCGTGTACGGTGGGAGGTCTATA
TAAGCAGAGCTGGTTTAGTGAACCGTCAGATCCGCTAGCGCTACCGGTCGCCACCATGGTGAGCAAGGGC
GAGGAGCTGTTCACCGGGGTGGTGCCCATCCTGGTCGAGCTGGACGGCGACGTAAACGGCCACAAGTTCA
GCGTGTCCGGCGAGGGCGAGGGCGATGCCACCTACGGCAAGCTGACCCTGAAGTTCATCTGCACCACCGG
CAAGCTGCCCGTGCCCTGGCCCACCCTCGTGACCACCCTGACCTACGGCGTGCAGTGCTTCAGCCGCTAC
CCCGACCACATGAAGCAGCACGACTTCTTCAAGTCCGCCATGCCCGAAGGCTACGTCCAGGAGCGCACCA
TCTTCTTCAAGGACGACGGCAACTACAAGACCCGCGCCGAGGTGAAGTTCGAGGGCGACACCCTGGTGAA
CCGCATCGAGCTGAAGGGCATCGACTTCAAGGAGGACGGCAACATCCTGGGGCACAAGCTGGAGTACAAC
TACAACAGCCACAACGTCTATATCATGGCCGACAAGCAGAAGAACGGCATCAAGGTGAACTTCAAGATCC
GCCACAACATCGAGGACGGCAGCGTGCAGCTCGCCGACCACTACCAGCAGAACACCCCCATCGGCGACGG
CCCCGTGCTGCTGCCCGACAACCACTACCTGAGCACCCAGTCCGCCCTGAGCAAAGACCCCAACGAGAAG
CGCGATCACATGGTCCTGCTGGAGTTCGTGACCGCCGCCGGGATCACTCTCGGCATGGACGAGCTGTACA
AGTCCGGACTCAGATCTCGAGCTCAAGCTTCCATGACGGAAAATGGAAGTCATCAGTTGATAGTAAAAGC
AAGATTCAACTTTAAGCAGACTAATGAGGATGAACTGTCAGTTTGTAAGGGGGACATCATTTACGTCACA
CGAGTTGAAGAAGGAGGCTGGTGGGAAGGCACATTAAATGGGAGAACAGGCTGGTTCCCCAGTAATTATG
TCCGTGAAATTAAATCCAGTGAGAGACCTCTCTCCCCAAAAGCCGTCAAAGGATTTGAAACTGCTCCACT
TACCAAGAATTATTATACTGTGGTGTTACAGAACATCCTGGACACTGAAAAAGAATATGCTAAAGAACTT
CAGTCTCTTCTTGTTACTTACTTAAGACCCCTGCAGTCCAATAACAATCTGAGTACTGTGGAGGTTACAT
CTTTACTGGGAAACTTCGAGGAAGTATGCACATTTCAACAGACACTCTGCCAAGCCTTGGAAGAATGTTC
AAAGTTTCCAGAAAACCAGCACAAAGTAGGAGGTTGTCTACTGAGTCTCATGCCTCATTTTAAATCTATG
TATCTGGCTTACTGTGCAAACCATCCTTCAGCTGTAAATGTGCTCACTCAGCACAGTGATGAGTTGGAAC
AATTCATGGAAAATCAAGGTGCATCGAGCCCAGGTATCCTCATTTTAACAACAAACCTCAGCAAACCATT
CATGCGACTGGAGAAATATGTTACTCTCTTGCAAGAGTTAGAACGGCATATGGAGGATACTCATCCAGAT
CATCAGGATATTCTGAAAGCAATCGTAGCATTCAAAACTCTCATGGGGCAATGTCAAGATCTGAGGAAGA
GAAAACAGCTGGAGTTACAGATACTGTCCGAACCTATTCAGGCATGGGAAGGAGAAGATATTAAAAACTT
GGGAAATGTGATTTTTATGTCACAAGTAATGGTGCAGTATGGAGCATGTGAGGAAAAAGAGGAGCGGTAC
CTTATGTTATTTTCAAATGTCCTGATAATGTTATCTGCAAGTCCTCGGATGAGTGGCTTTATCTATCAGG
GAAAAATACCAATAGCAGGAACGGTGGTGACTAGATTAGATGAAATTGAAGGGAATGACTGCACATTTGA
AATCACTGGTAACACAGTGGAGAGAATTGTGGTCCATTGTAACAACAACCAGGACTTCCAGGAATGGTTG
GAGCAGCTGAACAGACTGATCAGAGGACCTGCCTCTTGCAGTTCATTATCCAAAACCTCATCGTCATCAT
GTAGTGCTCATTCTTCTTTTAGCTCTACCGGACAGCCCCGAGGACCCTTGGAGCCTCCTCAAATTATAAA
ACCGTGGAGTTTAAGTTGTCTACGACCTGCACCTCCACTTAGACCATCAGCAGCACTAGGTTATAAAGAG
AGGATGTCTTATATCTTAAAGGAGTCTAGTAAAAGCCCTAAAACGATGAAGAAATTTCTTCATAAAAGGA
AGACTGAGAGAAAACCATCGGAGGAGGAATATGTGATTAGGAAAAGTACAGCTGCTCTGGAAGAGGATGC
TCAAATCCTTAAAGTGATCGAAGCCTACTGCACCAGCGCAAATTTTCAACAAGGCCATGGCTCAAGTACT
CGAAAAGATTCCATTCCACAAGTCCTACTCCCTGAGGAAGAGAAACTCATCATTGAAGAAACCAGAAGCA
ACGGCCAGACCATCATGGAAGAAAAGAGCCTTGTTGATACTGTTTACGCCTTGAAGGACGAGGTCAGAGA
ACTGAAGCAGGAAAATAAAAGAATGAAGCAATGCCTGGAAGAAGAACTGAAATCAAGAAGGGACCTAGAA
AAGCTGGTGCGGAGGCTTTTGAAGCAAACAGATGAGTGTATTCGAGGCGAGTCCAGTAGCAAGACCTCAA
TTCTTCCATAGAATTCTGCAGTCGACGGTACCGCGGGCCCGGGATCCACCGGATCTAGATAACTGATCAT
AATCAGCCATACCACATTTGTAGAGGTTTTACTTGCTTTAAAAAACCTCCCACACCTCCCCCTGAACCTG
AAACATAAAATGAATGCAATTGTTGTTGTTAACTTGTTTATTGCAGCTTATAATGGTTACAAATAAAGCA
ATAGCATCACAAATTTCACAAATAAAGCATTTTTTTCACTGCATTCTAGTTGTGGTTTGTCCAAACTCAT
CAATGTATCTTAACGCGTAAATTGTAAGCGTTAATATTTTGTTAAAATTCGCGTTAAATTTTTGTTAAAT
CAGCTCATTTTTTAACCAATAGGCCGAAATCGGCAAAATCCCTTATAAATCAAAAGAATAGACCGAGATA
GGGT
[37 nt withheld, positions 4345-4381]
AAAGAACGTGGACTCCAACGTCAAAGG
[49 nt withheld, positions 4409-4457]
T
[91 nt withheld, positions 4459-4549]
G
[124 nt withheld, positions 4551-4674]
CAGGTGGCACTTTTCGGGGAAATGTGCGCGGAACCCCTATTTGTTTATTTTTCTAAATACATTCAAATAT
GTATCCGCTCATGAGACAATAACCCTGATAAATGCTTCAATAATATTGAAAAAGGAAGAGTCCTGAGGCG
GAAAGAACCAGCTGTGGAATGTGTGTCAGTTAGGGTGTGGAAAGTCCCCAGGCTCCCCAGCAGGCAGAAG
TATGCAAAGCATGCATCTCAATTAGTCAGCAACCAGGTGTGGAAAGTCCCCAGGCTCCCCAGCAGGCAGA
AGTATGCAAAGCATGCATCTCAATTAGTCAGCAACCATAGTCCCGCCCCTAACTCCGCCCATCCCGCCCC
TAACTCCGCCCAGTTCCGCCCATTCTCCGCCCCATGGCTGACTAATTTTTTTTATTTATGCAGAGGCCGA
GGCCGCCTCGGCCTCTGAGCTATTCCAGAAGTAGTGAGGAGGCTTTTTTGGAGGCCTAGGCTTTTGCAAA
GATCGATCAAGAGACAGGATGAGGATCGTTTCGCATGATTGAACAAGATGGATTGCACGCAGGTTCTCCG
GCCGCTTGGGTGGAGAGGCTATTCGGCTATGACTGGGCACAACAGACAATCGGCTGCTCTGATGCCGCCG
TGTTCCGGCTGTCAGCGCAGGGGCGCCCGGTTCTTTTTGTCAAGACCGACCTGTCCGGTGCCCTGAATGA
ACTGCAAGACGAGGCAGCGCGGCTATCGTGGCTGGCCACGACGGGCGTTCCTTGCGCAGCTGTGCTCGAC
GTTGTCACTGAAGCGGGAAGGGACTGGCTGCTATTGGGCGAAGTGCCGGGGCAGGATCTCCTGTCATCTC
ACCTTGCTCCTGCCGAGAAAGTATCCATCATGGCTGATGCAATGCGGCGGCTGCATACGCTTGATCCGGC
TACCTGCCCATTCGACCACCAAGCGAAACATCGCATCGAGCGAGCACGTACTCGGATGGAAGCCGGTCTT
GTCGATCAGGATGATCTGGACGAAGAGCATCAGGGGCTCGCGCCAGCCGAACTGTTCGCCAGGCTCAAGG
CGAGCATGCCCGACGGCGAGGATCTCGTCGTGACCCATGGCGATGCCTGCTTGCCGAATATCATGGTGGA
AAATGGCCGCTTTTCTGGATTCATCGACTGTGGCCGGCTGGGTGTGGCGGACCGCTATCAGGACATAGCG
TTGGCTACCCGTGATATTGCTGAAGAGCTTGGCGGCGAATGGGCTGACCGCTTCCTCGTGCTTTACGGTA
TCGCCGCTCCCGATTCGCAGCGCATCGCCTTCTATCGCCTTCTTGACGAGTTCTTCTGAGCGGGACTCTG
GGGTTCGAAATGACCGACCAAGCGACGCCCAACCTGCCATCACGAGATTTCGATTCCACCGCCGCCTTCT
ATGAAAGGTTGGGCTTCGGAATCGTTTTCCGGGACGCCGGCTGGATGATCCTCCAGCGCGGGGATCTCAT
GCTGGAGTTCTTCGCCCACCCTAGGGGGAGGCTAACTGAAACACGGAAGGAGACAATACCGGAAGGAACC
CGCGCTATGACGGCAATAAAAAGACAGAATAAAACGCACGGTGTTGGGTCGTTTGTTCATAAACGCGGGG
TTCGGTCCCAGGGCTGGCACTCTGTCGATACCCCACCGAGACCCCATTGGGGCCAATACGCCCGCGTTTC
TTCCTTTTCCCCACCCCACCCCCCAAGTTCGGGTGAAGGCCCAGGGCTCGCAGCCAACGTCGGGGCGGCA
GGCCCTGCCATAGCCTCAGGTTACTCATATATACTTTAGATTGATTTAAAACTTCATTTTTAATTTAAAA
GGATCTAGGTGAAGATCCTTTTTGATAATCTCATGACCAAAATCCCTTAACGTGAGTTTTCGTTCCACTG
AGCGTCAGACCCCGTAGAAAAGATCAAAGGATCTTC
